Addgene plasmid #147498: pT7-EGFP-C1-HsNot2-del344-428_S
Purpose: Mammalian Expression of HsNot2-del344-428
Depositing lab: Elisa Izaurralde. Depositing organization: Max Planck Institute for Developmental Biology. Publication: Structure and assembly of the NOT module of the human CCR4-NOT complex. Boland A, Chen Y, Raisch T, Jonas S, Kuzuoglu-Ozturk D, Wohlbold L, Weichenrieder O, Izaurralde E. Nat Struct Mol Biol. 2013 Nov;20(11):1289-97. doi: 10.1038/nsmb.2681. Epub 2013 Oct 13. PubMed 24121232.
Backbone
  Vector backbone: Unknown
  Vector type: Mammalian Expression
Growth in bacteria
  Bacterial resistance: Kanamycin, 50 μg/mL
  Growth temperature: 37°C
  Growth strain: DH5alpha
  Copy number: High Copy
Gene/Insert
  Gene/Insert name: HsNot2-del344-428 (alt name: CNOT2)
  Species: H. sapiens (human)
  Entrez Gene: CNOT2 (a.k.a. CDC36, HSPC131, IDNADFS, NOT2, NOT2H)
  Cloning method: Unknown
Terms and licenses: Academic/Nonprofit Terms; Industry Terms: Not Available to Industry
Depositor comments: ORF extracted from NCBI: NM_014515.5. Plasmids from this collection were made available to the research community and donated after the lab closed. Please note that the sequence provided by the depositing laboratory may be theoretical/predicted or based on Sanger sequencing results. There may be discrepancies between sequencing results obtained by Addgene and the depositor sequence. If an Addgene verified sequence is not available, please contact before placing your order to request that our lab fully sequence the plasmid.
How to cite: pT7-EGFP-C1-HsNot2-del344-428_S was a gift from Elisa Izaurralde (Addgene plasmid # 147498 ; http://n2t.net/addgene:147498 ; RRID:Addgene_147498)
