[The description below was written by a language model from this plasmid's Addgene catalogue record and pLannotate feature annotations shown in this document.]
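Description:
pT7-EGFP-C1-HsNot2-del344-428_S is a 6.1 kb mammalian expression plasmid encoding an N-terminally EGFP-tagged internal deletion mutant of human CNOT2 (NOT2), a subunit of the CCR4-NOT deadenylase complex. The catalogue lists the backbone as unknown, but the name and feature layout fit an EGFP-C1-type vector carrying an added T7 promoter. It replicates in E. coli from a high-copy ColE1/pUC-type origin and also has an f1 origin. Selection relies on a single Tn5 NeoR/KanR gene placed behind tandem bacterial (AmpR/bla) and SV40 early promoters and followed by an HSV TK polyadenylation signal. This arrangement gives kanamycin resistance in bacteria and can support G418 selection in mammalian cells.

The expression cassette is driven by the CMV immediate-early enhancer and promoter. A T7 promoter sits just upstream of the coding region and could in principle allow transcription by T7 RNA polymerase. EGFP is followed by a short remnant of the multiple cloning site, then the CNOT2 coding sequence and an SV40 poly(A) signal. This layout is consistent with an EGFP-CNOT2 fusion protein. The insert derives from the human reference ORF, and the name indicates that residues 344–428 are removed, in keeping with its annotation as a CNOT2 fragment. Several small annotated fragments (HIV-1 LTR, large T antigen, ble, bGH poly(A)) are probably partial sequence matches within backbone regions rather than functional elements.

The stated purpose is mammalian expression of this mutant. The associated work concerns the structure and assembly of the NOT module of the human CCR4-NOT complex. The record does not specify which assays it was used in, and the depositor sequence may be theoretical rather than fully verified.
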