Features (pLannotate 1.2.2; 18 found; start..end, strand, type, name):
     61..364     +  enhancer       CMV enhancer: human cytomegalovirus immediate early enhancer
    365..568     +  promoter       CMV promoter: human cytomegalovirus (CMV) immediate early promoter
    564..597     +  LTR            5' LTR (truncated) (fragment): truncated 5' long terminal repeat (LTR) from HIV-1
    613..631     +  promoter       T7 promoter: promoter for bacteriophage T7 RNA polymerase
    665..1381    +  CDS            EGFP: EGFP is a basic (constitutively fluorescent) green fluorescent protein published in 1996, derived from Aequorea victoria. It is reported to be a rapidly-maturing weak dimer with moderate acid sensitivity.
   1382..1411    +  misc_feature   MCS (fragment): multiple cloning site
   1412..2773    +  CDS            CNOT2 (fragment): CNOT2_HUMAN - Also known as CDC36, NOT2. Experimental evidence at protein level: Swiss-Prot protein existence level 1. Component of the CCR4-NOT complex which is one of the major cellular mRNA deadenylases and is linked to various cellular processes including bulk mRNA degradation, miRNA-mediated repression, translational repression during translational initiation and general transcription regulation. Additional complex functions may be a consequence of its influence on mRNA expression. Required for the CCR4- NOT complex structural integrity. Can repress transcription and may link the CCR4-NOT
   2776..2798    +  misc_feature   MCS (fragment): multiple cloning site
   2810..2894    +  CDS            large T antigen (fragment): large T antigen from SV40 (simian virus 40)
   2917..3038    +  polyA_signal   SV40 poly(A) signal: SV40 polyadenylation signal
   3072..3500    -  rep_origin     f1 ori (sequence partly withheld): f1 bacteriophage origin of replication; arrow indicates direction of (+) strand synthesis
   3527..3631    +  promoter       AmpR promoter: bla
   3633..3990    +  promoter       SV40 promoter: SV40 enhancer and early promoter
   4025..4819    +  CDS            NeoR/KanR: aminoglycoside phosphotransferase from Tn5; aph(3')-II (or nptII); confers resistance to neomycin, kanamycin, and G418 (Geneticin®)
   4840..4992    +  CDS            ble (fragment): BLE_KLEPN - Experimental evidence at protein level: Swiss-Prot protein existence level 1. Binding protein with a strong affinity to the bleomycin family of antibiotics. Binds to CL990; an antimitotic-antibiotic compound. From Klebsiella pneumoniae.
   5051..5098    +  polyA_signal   HSV TK poly(A) signal: herpes simplex virus thymidine kinase polyadenylation signal (Cole and Stacy, 1985)
   5189..5205    -  polyA_signal   bGH poly(A) signal (fragment): bovine growth hormone polyadenylation signal
   5427..6015    +  rep_origin     ori: high-copy-number ColE1/pMB1/pBR322/pUC origin of replication
>Addgene plasmid #147498 | pT7-EGFP-C1-HsNot2-del344-428_S | depositor full sequence | sequence record 289945 | Full Sequence
TAGTTATTAATAGTAATCAATTACGGGGTCATTAGTTCATAGCCCATATATGGAGTTCCGCGTTACATAA
CTTACGGTAAATGGCCCGCCTGGCTGACCGCCCAACGACCCCCGCCCATTGACGTCAATAATGACGTATG
TTCCCATAGTAACGCCAATAGGGACTTTCCATTGACGTCAATGGGTGGAGTATTTACGGTAAACTGCCCA
CTTGGCAGTACATCAAGTGTATCATATGCCAAGTACGCCCCCTATTGACGTCAATGACGGTAAATGGCCC
GCCTGGCATTATGCCCAGTACATGACCTTATGGGACTTTCCTACTTGGCAGTACATCTACGTATTAGTCA
TCGCTATTACCATGGTGATGCGGTTTTGGCAGTACATCAATGGGCGTGGATAGCGGTTTGACTCACGGGG
ATTTCCAAGTCTCCACCCCATTGACGTCAATGGGAGTTTGTTTTGGCACCAAAATCAACGGGACTTTCCA
AAATGTCGTAACAACTCCGCCCCATTGACGCAAATGGGCGGTAGGCGTGTACGGTGGGAGGTCTATATAA
GCAGAGCTCTCTGGCTAACTAGAGAACCCACTGCTTACTGGCTTATCGAAATTAATACGACTCACTATAG
GGAGACCCAAGCTCTAGCGCTACCGGTCGCCACCATGGTGAGCAAGGGCGAGGAGCTGTTCACCGGGGTG
GTGCCCATCCTGGTCGAGCTGGACGGCGACGTAAACGGCCACAAGTTCAGCGTGTCCGGCGAGGGCGAGG
GCGATGCCACCTACGGCAAGCTGACCCTGAAGTTCATCTGCACCACCGGCAAGCTGCCCGTGCCCTGGCC
CACCCTCGTGACCACCCTGACCTACGGCGTGCAGTGCTTCAGCCGCTACCCCGACCACATGAAGCAGCAC
GACTTCTTCAAGTCCGCCATGCCCGAAGGCTACGTCCAGGAGCGCACCATCTTCTTCAAGGACGACGGCA
ACTACAAGACCCGCGCCGAGGTGAAGTTCGAGGGCGACACCCTGGTGAACCGCATCGAGCTGAAGGGCAT
CGACTTCAAGGAGGACGGCAACATCCTGGGGCACAAGCTGGAGTACAACTACAACAGCCACAACGTCTAT
ATCATGGCCGACAAGCAGAAGAACGGCATCAAGGTGAACTTCAAGATCCGCCACAACATCGAGGACGGCA
GCGTGCAGCTCGCCGACCACTACCAGCAGAACACCCCCATCGGCGACGGCCCCGTGCTGCTGCCCGACAA
CCACTACCTGAGCACCCAGTCCGCCCTGAGCAAAGACCCCAACGAGAAGCGCGATCACATGGTCCTGCTG
GAGTTCGTGACCGCCGCCGGGATCACTCTCGGCATGGACGAGCTGTACAAGTCCGGACTCAGATCTCGAG
CTCAAGCTTCGGTGAGGACTGATGGACATACATTATCTGAGAAAAGAAACTACCAGGTGACAAACAGCAT
GTTTGGTGCTTCAAGAAAGAAGTTTGTAGAGGGGGTCGACAGTGACTACCATGACGAAAACATGTACTAC
AGCCAGTCTTCTATGTTTCCACATCGGTCAGAAAAAGATATGCTGGCATCACCATCTACATCAGGTCAGC
TGTCTCAGTTTGGGGCAAGTTTATACGGGCAACAAAGTGCACTAGGCCTTCCAATGAGGGGGATGAGCAA
CAATACCCCTCAGTTAAATCGCAGCTTATCACAAGGCACTCAGTTACCGAGCCACGTCACGCCAACAACA
GGGGTACCAACAATGTCACTTCACACGCCTCCATCTCCAAGCAGGGGTATTTTGCCTATGAATCCTAGGA
ATATGATGAACCACTCCCAGGTTGGTCAGGGCATTGGAATTCCTAGCAGGACAAATAGCATGAGCAGTTC
AGGGTTAGGTAGCCCCAACAGAAGCTCGCCAAGCATAATATGTATGCCAAAGCAGCAGCCTTCTCGACAG
CCTTTTACTGTGAACAGTATGTCTGGATTTGGAATGAACAGGAATCAGGCATTTGGAATGAATAACTCCT
TATCAAGTAACATTTTTAATGGAACAGACGGAAGTGAAAATGTGACAGGATTGGACCTTTCAGATTTCCC
AGCATTAGCAGACCGAAACAGGAGGGAAGGAAGTGGTAACCCAACTCCATTAATAAACCCCTTGGCTGGA
AGAGCTCCTTATGTTGGAATGGTAACAAAACCAGCAAATGAACAATCCCAGGACTTCTCAATACACAATG
AAGATTTTCCAGCATTACCAGGCTCCAGCTATAAAGATCCAACATCAAGTAATGATGACAGTAAATCTAA
TTTGAATACATCTGGCAAGACAACTTCAAGTACAGATGGACCCAAATTCCCTGGAGATAAAAGTTCAACA
ACACAAAATAATAACCAGCAGAAAAAAGGGATCCAGGTGTTACCTGATGGTCGGGTTGATAAGCTGGCTG
CAATAAAACTTGGCCGATATGGTGAAGACCTTCTCTTCTATCTCTATTACATGAATGGAGGAGACGTATT
ACAACTTTTAGCTGCAGTGGAGCTTTTTAACCGTGATTGGAGATACCACAAAGAAGAACGAGTATGGATT
ACCAGGGCACCAGGCATGGAGCCAACAATGAAAACCAATACCTATGAGAGGGGAACATATTACTTCTTTG
ACTGTCTTAACTGGAGGAAAGTAGCTAAGGAGTTCCATCTGGAATATGACAAATTAGAAGAACGGCCTCA
CCTGCCATCCACCTTCAACTACAACCCTGCTCAGCAAGCCTTCTAACCGCGGGCCCGGGATCCACCGGAT
CTAGATAACTGATCATAATCAGCCATACCACATTTGTAGAGGTTTTACTTGCTTTAAAAAACCTCCCACA
CCTCCCCCTGAACCTGAAACATAAAATGAATGCAATTGTTGTTGTTAACTTGTTTATTGCAGCTTATAAT
GGTTACAAATAAAGCAATAGCATCACAAATTTCACAAATAAAGCATTTTTTTCACTGCATTCTAGTTGTG
GTTTGTCCAAACTCATCAATGTATCTTAACGCGTAAATTGTAAGCGTTAATATTTTGTTAAAATTCGCGT
TAAATTTTTGTTAAATCAGCTCATTTTTTAACCAATAGGCCGAAATCGGCAAAATCCCTTATAAATCAAA
AGAATAGACCGAGATAGGGT
[37 nt withheld, positions 3171-3207]
AAAGAACGTGGACTCCAACGTCAAAGG
[49 nt withheld, positions 3235-3283]
T
[91 nt withheld, positions 3285-3375]
G
[124 nt withheld, positions 3377-3500]
CAGGTGGCACTTTTCGGGGAAATGTGCGCGGAACCCCTATTTGTTTATTTTTCTAAATACATTCAAATAT
GTATCCGCTCATGAGACAATAACCCTGATAAATGCTTCAATAATATTGAAAAAGGAAGAGTCCTGAGGCG
GAAAGAACCAGCTGTGGAATGTGTGTCAGTTAGGGTGTGGAAAGTCCCCAGGCTCCCCAGCAGGCAGAAG
TATGCAAAGCATGCATCTCAATTAGTCAGCAACCAGGTGTGGAAAGTCCCCAGGCTCCCCAGCAGGCAGA
AGTATGCAAAGCATGCATCTCAATTAGTCAGCAACCATAGTCCCGCCCCTAACTCCGCCCATCCCGCCCC
TAACTCCGCCCAGTTCCGCCCATTCTCCGCCCCATGGCTGACTAATTTTTTTTATTTATGCAGAGGCCGA
GGCCGCCTCGGCCTCTGAGCTATTCCAGAAGTAGTGAGGAGGCTTTTTTGGAGGCCTAGGCTTTTGCAAA
GATCGATCAAGAGACAGGATGAGGATCGTTTCGCATGATTGAACAAGATGGATTGCACGCAGGTTCTCCG
GCCGCTTGGGTGGAGAGGCTATTCGGCTATGACTGGGCACAACAGACAATCGGCTGCTCTGATGCCGCCG
TGTTCCGGCTGTCAGCGCAGGGGCGCCCGGTTCTTTTTGTCAAGACCGACCTGTCCGGTGCCCTGAATGA
ACTGCAAGACGAGGCAGCGCGGCTATCGTGGCTGGCCACGACGGGCGTTCCTTGCGCAGCTGTGCTCGAC
GTTGTCACTGAAGCGGGAAGGGACTGGCTGCTATTGGGCGAAGTGCCGGGGCAGGATCTCCTGTCATCTC
ACCTTGCTCCTGCCGAGAAAGTATCCATCATGGCTGATGCAATGCGGCGGCTGCATACGCTTGATCCGGC
TACCTGCCCATTCGACCACCAAGCGAAACATCGCATCGAGCGAGCACGTACTCGGATGGAAGCCGGTCTT
GTCGATCAGGATGATCTGGACGAAGAGCATCAGGGGCTCGCGCCAGCCGAACTGTTCGCCAGGCTCAAGG
CGAGCATGCCCGACGGCGAGGATCTCGTCGTGACCCATGGCGATGCCTGCTTGCCGAATATCATGGTGGA
AAATGGCCGCTTTTCTGGATTCATCGACTGTGGCCGGCTGGGTGTGGCGGACCGCTATCAGGACATAGCG
TTGGCTACCCGTGATATTGCTGAAGAGCTTGGCGGCGAATGGGCTGACCGCTTCCTCGTGCTTTACGGTA
TCGCCGCTCCCGATTCGCAGCGCATCGCCTTCTATCGCCTTCTTGACGAGTTCTTCTGAGCGGGACTCTG
GGGTTCGAAATGACCGACCAAGCGACGCCCAACCTGCCATCACGAGATTTCGATTCCACCGCCGCCTTCT
ATGAAAGGTTGGGCTTCGGAATCGTTTTCCGGGACGCCGGCTGGATGATCCTCCAGCGCGGGGATCTCAT
GCTGGAGTTCTTCGCCCACCCTAGGGGGAGGCTAACTGAAACACGGAAGGAGACAATACCGGAAGGAACC
CGCGCTATGACGGCAATAAAAAGACAGAATAAAACGCACGGTGTTGGGTCGTTTGTTCATAAACGCGGGG
TTCGGTCCCAGGGCTGGCACTCTGTCGATACCCCACCGAGACCCCATTGGGGCCAATACGCCCGCGTTTC
TTCCTTTTCCCCACCCCACCCCCCAAGTTCGGGTGAAGGCCCAGGGCTCGCAGCCAACGTCGGGGCGGCA
GGCCCTGCCATAGCCTCAGGTTACTCATATATACTTTAGATTGATTTAAAACTTCATTTTTAATTTAAAA
GGATCTAGGTGAAGATCCTTTTTGATAATCTCATGACCAAAATCCCTTAACGTGAGTTTTCGTTCCACTG
AGCGTCAGACCCCGTAGAAAAGATCAAAGGATCTTCTTGAGATCCTTTTTTTCTGCGCGTAATCTGCTGC
TTGCAAACAAAAAAACCACCGCTACCAGCGGTGGTTTGTTTGCCGGATCAAGAGCTACCAACTCTTTTTC
CGAAGGTAACTGGCTTCAGCAGAGCGCAGATACCAAATACTGTCCTTCTAGTGTAGCCGTAGTTAGGCCA
CCACTTCAAGAACTCTGTAGCACCGCCTACATACCTCGCTCTGCTAATCCTGTTACCAGTGGCTGCTGCC
AGTGGCGATAAGTCGTGTCTTACCGGGTTGGACTCAAGACGATAGTTACCGGATAAGGCGCAGCGGTCGG
GCTGAACGGGGGGTTCGTGCACACAGCCCAGCTTGGAGCGAACGACCTACACCGAACTGAGATACCTACA
GCGTGAGCTATGAGAAAGCGCCACGCTTCCCGAAGGGAGAAAGGCGGACAGGTATCCGGTAAGCGGCAGG
GTCGGAACAGGAGAGCGCACGAGGGAGCTTCCAGGGGGAAACGCCTGGTATCTTTATAGTCCTGTCGGGT
TTCGCCACCTCTGACTTGAGCGTCGATTTTTGTGATGCTCGTCAGGGGGGCGGAGCCTATGGAAAAACGC
CAGCAACGCGGCCTTTTTACGGTTCCTGGCCTTTTGCTGGCCTTTTGCTCACATGTTCTTTCCTGCGTTA
TCCCCTGATTCTGTGGATAACCGTATTACCGCCATGCAT
